Addgene plasmid #206843: pcDNA3.1+FLAG-KrasnatQ61R
Purpose: To express mouse Kras encoded by native mouse codons and with a Q61R mutation with an N-terminal FLAG tag.
Depositing lab: Christopher Counter. Depositing organization: Duke University. Publication: Genetically manipulating endogenous Kras levels and oncogenic mutations in vivo influences tissue patterning of murine tumorigenesis. Le Roux O, Pershing NLK, Kaltenbrun E, Newman NJ, Everitt JI, Baldelli E, Pierobon M, Petricoin EF, Counter CM. Elife. 2022 Sep 7;11:e75715. doi: 10.7554/eLife.75715. PubMed 36069770.
Backbone
  Vector backbone: pcDNA3.1+
  Backbone size w/o insert (bp): 5428
  Total vector size (bp): 6020
  Vector type: Mammalian Expression
  Selectable markers: Neomycin (select with G418)
Growth in bacteria
  Bacterial resistance: Ampicillin, 100 μg/mL
  Growth temperature: 37°C
  Growth strain: NEB Stable
  Copy number: High Copy
Gene/Insert
  Gene/Insert name: Kras
  Species: M. musculus (mouse)
  Insert size (bp): 621
  Mutation: changed Glutamine 61 to Arginine
  GenBank ID: NM_001403240.1
  Entrez Gene: Kras (a.k.a. K-Ras, K-Ras 2, K-ras, Ki-ras, Kras-2, Kras2, c-K-ras, c-Ki-ras, p21B, ras)
  Tag / fusion protein: FLAG (N terminal on insert)
  Cloning method: Restriction Enzyme; 5′ cloning site BamHI (not destroyed); 3′ cloning site EcoRI (not destroyed)
  Sequencing primers: 5′ CGCAAATGGGCGGTAGGCGTGT; 3′ TAGAAGGCACAGTCGAGG
Resource information
  A portion of this plasmid was derived from a plasmid made by: Thermo Gene ART Gene Synthesis
Terms and licenses: Academic/Nonprofit Terms; Industry Terms: Not Available to Industry
How to cite: pcDNA3.1+FLAG-KrasnatQ61R was a gift from Christopher Counter (Addgene plasmid # 206843 ; http://n2t.net/addgene:206843 ; RRID:Addgene_206843)
