[The description below was written by a language model from this plasmid's Addgene catalogue record and pLannotate feature annotations shown in this document.]
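Description:
pcDNA3.1+FLAG-KrasnatQ61R is a mammalian expression plasmid of about 6 kb built on the pcDNA3.1+ backbone. It is maintained in E. coli through a high-copy ColE1/pUC-type origin and an ampicillin resistance gene (β-lactamase with its own promoter), and it also carries an f1 phage origin. For selection in mammalian cells, an SV40 enhancer/early promoter drives the neomycin phosphotransferase gene, terminated by an SV40 polyadenylation signal, so stable transfectants can be selected with G418.

The payload is a mouse Kras coding sequence inserted between the BamHI and EcoRI sites, both of which are retained. It is placed downstream of the human cytomegalovirus immediate-early enhancer and promoter and upstream of the bovine growth hormone polyadenylation signal. A T7 promoter sits between the CMV promoter and the insert, as is standard for this backbone. The open reading frame uses the native mouse codons ("nat") rather than a codon-altered version, carries the oncogenic glutamine-61-to-arginine substitution, and is fused at its N-terminus to a FLAG epitope for detection or immunoprecipitation. The automated annotation labels the short tag as a fragment of 3xFLAG and matches the Ras coding region to a turkey KRAS protein entry; these reflect database similarity hits, and the catalogue record identifies the insert as mouse Kras with a FLAG tag. Other small fragment calls (HIV-1 LTR, ble, lacI) are likewise likely backbone remnants or partial matches rather than functional elements. Part of the plasmid derives from commercial gene synthesis.

The construct is intended for expressing FLAG-tagged, natively encoded KrasQ61R in mammalian cells. It comes from work examining how Kras expression level and the type of oncogenic mutation influence the tissue pattern of tumorigenesis in mice.
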