Features (pLannotate 1.2.2; 21 found; start..end, strand, type, name):
     28..80      -  misc_feature   bom (fragment): basis of mobility region from pBR322
    235..614     +  enhancer       CMV enhancer: human cytomegalovirus immediate early enhancer
    615..818     +  promoter       CMV promoter: human cytomegalovirus (CMV) immediate early promoter
    814..847     +  LTR            5' LTR (truncated) (fragment): truncated 5' long terminal repeat (LTR) from HIV-1
    863..881     +  promoter       T7 promoter: promoter for bacteriophage T7 RNA polymerase
    952..972     +  CDS            3xFLAG (fragment): three tandem FLAG® epitope tags
    977..1540    +  CDS            KRAS: RASK_MELGA - Experimental evidence at protein level: Swiss-Prot protein existence level 1. Ras proteins bind GDP/GTP and possess intrinsic GTPase activity. Plays an important role in the regulation of cell proliferation. May play a role in promoting oncogenic events by inducing transcriptional silencing of tumor suppressor genes (TSGs). From Meleagris gallopavo (Wild turkey).
   1620..1844    +  polyA_signal   bGH poly(A) signal: bovine growth hormone polyadenylation signal
   1848..1869    +  promoter       SV40 promoter (fragment): SV40 enhancer and early promoter
   1890..2318    +  rep_origin     f1 ori (sequence partly withheld): f1 bacteriophage origin of replication; arrow indicates direction of (+) strand synthesis
   2332..2661    +  promoter       SV40 promoter: SV40 enhancer and early promoter
   2728..3519    +  CDS            neo: KKA2_KLEPN - Also known as kan, nptII. Experimental evidence at protein level: Swiss-Prot protein existence level 1. Resistance to kanamycin, neomycin, paromomycin, ribostamycin, butirosin and gentamicin B. From Klebsiella pneumoniae.
   3543..3701    +  CDS            ble (fragment): BLE_KLEPN - Experimental evidence at protein level: Swiss-Prot protein existence level 1. Binding protein with a strong affinity to the bleomycin family of antibiotics. Binds to CL990; an antimitotic-antibiotic compound. From Klebsiella pneumoniae.
   3696..3817    +  polyA_signal   SV40 poly(A) signal: SV40 polyadenylation signal
   3890..3906    -  protein_bind   lac operator: The lac repressor binds to the lac operator to inhibit transcription in E. coli. This inhibition can be relieved by adding lactose or isopropyl-β-D-thiogalactopyranoside (IPTG). lac repressor encoded by lacI
   3914..3944    -  promoter       lac promoter: promoter for the E. coli lac operon
   3959..3980    -  protein_bind   CAP binding site: CAP binding activates transcription in the presence of cAMP. E. coli catabolite activator protein
   3993..4085    -  CDS            lacI (fragment): lac repressor; lacI; The lac repressor binds to the lac operator to inhibit transcription in E. coli. This inhibition can be relieved by adding lactose or isopropyl-β-D-thiogalactopyranoside (IPTG).
   4268..4856    -  rep_origin     ori: high-copy-number ColE1/pMB1/pBR322/pUC origin of replication
   5027..5887    -  CDS            AmpR: β-lactamase; bla; confers resistance to ampicillin, carbenicillin, and related antibiotics
   5888..5992    -  promoter       AmpR promoter: bla
>Addgene plasmid #206843 | pcDNA3.1+FLAG-KrasnatQ61R | addgene full sequence | sequence record 409582 | Addgene NGS Result
GACGGATCGGGAGATCTCCCGATCCCCTATGGTGCACTCTCAGTACAATCTGCTCTGATGCCGCATAGTT
AAGCCAGTATCTGCTCCCTGCTTGTGTGTTGGAGGTCGCTGAGTAGTGCGCGAGCAAAATTTAAGCTACA
ACAAGGCAAGGCTTGACCGACAATTGCATGAAGAATCTGCTTAGGGTTAGGCGTTTTGCGCTGCTTCGCG
ATGTACGGGCCAGATATACGCGTTGACATTGATTATTGACTAGTTATTAATAGTAATCAATTACGGGGTC
ATTAGTTCATAGCCCATATATGGAGTTCCGCGTTACATAACTTACGGTAAATGGCCCGCCTGGCTGACCG
CCCAACGACCCCCGCCCATTGACGTCAATAATGACGTATGTTCCCATAGTAACGCCAATAGGGACTTTCC
ATTGACGTCAATGGGTGGAGTATTTACGGTAAACTGCCCACTTGGCAGTACATCAAGTGTATCATATGCC
AAGTACGCCCCCTATTGACGTCAATGACGGTAAATGGCCCGCCTGGCATTATGCCCAGTACATGACCTTA
TGGGACTTTCCTACTTGGCAGTACATCTACGTATTAGTCATCGCTATTACCATGGTGATGCGGTTTTGGC
AGTACATCAATGGGCGTGGATAGCGGTTTGACTCACGGGGATTTCCAAGTCTCCACCCCATTGACGTCAA
TGGGAGTTTGTTTTGGCACCAAAATCAACGGGACTTTCCAAAATGTCGTAACAACTCCGCCCCATTGACG
CAAATGGGCGGTAGGCGTGTACGGTGGGAGGTCTATATAAGCAGAGCTCTCTGGCTAACTAGAGAACCCA
CTGCTTACTGGCTTATCGAAATTAATACGACTCACTATAGGGAGACCCAAGCTGGCTAGCGTTTAAACTT
AAGCTTGGTACCGAGCTCGGATCCCTCGAGGCCGCCACCATGGACTACAAAGACGATGACGACAAGATGA
CTGAGTATAAACTTGTGGTGGTTGGAGCTGGTGGCGTAGGCAAGAGCGCCTTGACGATACAGCTAATTCA
GAATCACTTTGTGGATGAGTACGACCCTACGATAGAGGACTCCTACAGGAAACAAGTAGTAATTGATGGA
GAAACCTGTCTCTTGGATATTCTCGACACAGCAGGTCGGGAGGAGTACAGTGCAATGAGGGACCAGTACA
TGAGAACTGGGGAGGGCTTTCTTTGTGTATTTGCCATAAATAATACTAAATCATTTGAAGATATTCACCA
TTATAGAGAACAAATTAAAAGAGTAAAGGACTCTGAAGATGTGCCTATGGTCCTGGTAGGGAATAAGTGT
GATTTGCCTTCTAGAACAGTAGACACGAAACAGGCTCAGGAGTTAGCAAGGAGTTACGGGATTCCGTTCA
TTGAGACCTCAGCAAAGACAAGACAGGGTGTTGACGATGCCTTCTATACATTAGTCCGAGAAATTCGAAA
ACATAAAGAAAAGATGAGCAAAGATGGGAAGAAGAAGAAGAAGAAGTCAAGGACAAGGTGTACAGTTATG
TGAGAATTCTGCAGATATCCAGCACAGTGGCGGCCGCTCGAGTCTAGAGGGCCCGTTTAAACCCGCTGAT
CAGCCTCGACTGTGCCTTCTAGTTGCCAGCCATCTGTTGTTTGCCCCTCCCCCGTGCCTTCCTTGACCCT
GGAAGGTGCCACTCCCACTGTCCTTTCCTAATAAAATGAGGAAATTGCATCGCATTGTCTGAGTAGGTGT
CATTCTATTCTGGGGGGTGGGGTGGGGCAGGACAGCAAGGGGGAGGATTGGGAAGACAATAGCAGGCATG
CTGGGGATGCGGTGGGCTCTATGGCTTCTGAGGCGGAAAGAACCAGCTGGGGCTCTAGGGGGTATCCCC
[124 nt withheld, positions 1890-2013]
C
[91 nt withheld, positions 2015-2105]
A
[49 nt withheld, positions 2107-2155]
CCTTTGACGTTGGAGTCCACGTTCTTT
[37 nt withheld, positions 2183-2219]
ACCCTATCTCGGTCTATTCTTTTGATTTATAAGGGATTTTGCCGATTTCGGCCTATTGGTTAAAAAATGA
GCTGATTTAACAAAAATTTAACGCGAATTAATTCTGTGGAATGTGTGTCAGTTAGGGTGTGGAAAGTCCC
CAGGCTCCCCAGCAGGCAGAAGTATGCAAAGCATGCATCTCAATTAGTCAGCAACCAGGTGTGGAAAGTC
CCCAGGCTCCCCAGCAGGCAGAAGTATGCAAAGCATGCATCTCAATTAGTCAGCAACCATAGTCCCGCCC
CTAACTCCGCCCATCCCGCCCCTAACTCCGCCCAGTTCCGCCCATTCTCCGCCCCATGGCTGACTAATTT
TTTTTATTTATGCAGAGGCCGAGGCCGCCTCTGCCTCTGAGCTATTCCAGAAGTAGTGAGGAGGCTTTTT
TGGAGGCCTAGGCTTTTGCAAAAAGCTCCCGGGAGCTTGTATATCCATTTTCGGATCTGATCAAGAGACA
GGATGAGGATCGTTTCGCATGATTGAACAAGATGGATTGCACGCAGGTTCTCCGGCCGCTTGGGTGGAGA
GGCTATTCGGCTATGACTGGGCACAACAGACAATCGGCTGCTCTGATGCCGCCGTGTTCCGGCTGTCAGC
GCAGGGGCGCCCGGTTCTTTTTGTCAAGACCGACCTGTCCGGTGCCCTGAATGAACTGCAGGACGAGGCA
GCGCGGCTATCGTGGCTGGCCACGACGGGCGTTCCTTGCGCAGCTGTGCTCGACGTTGTCACTGAAGCGG
GAAGGGACTGGCTGCTATTGGGCGAAGTGCCGGGGCAGGATCTCCTGTCATCTCACCTTGCTCCTGCCGA
GAAAGTATCCATCATGGCTGATGCAATGCGGCGGCTGCATACGCTTGATCCGGCTACCTGCCCATTCGAC
CACCAAGCGAAACATCGCATCGAGCGAGCACGTACTCGGATGGAAGCCGGTCTTGTCGATCAGGATGATC
TGGACGAAGAGCATCAGGGGCTCGCGCCAGCCGAACTGTTCGCCAGGCTCAAGGCGCGCATGCCCGACGG
CGAGGATCTCGTCGTGACCCATGGCGATGCCTGCTTGCCGAATATCATGGTGGAAAATGGCCGCTTTTCT
GGATTCATCGACTGTGGCCGGCTGGGTGTGGCGGACCGCTATCAGGACATAGCGTTGGCTACCCGTGATA
TTGCTGAAGAGCTTGGCGGCGAATGGGCTGACCGCTTCCTCGTGCTTTACGGTATCGCCGCTCCCGATTC
GCAGCGCATCGCCTTCTATCGCCTTCTTGACGAGTTCTTCTGAGCGGGACTCTGGGGTTCGAAATGACCG
ACCAAGCGACGCCCAACCTGCCATCACGAGATTTCGATTCCACCGCCGCCTTCTATGAAAGGTTGGGCTT
CGGAATCGTTTTCCGGGACGCCGGCTGGATGATCCTCCAGCGCGGGGATCTCATGCTGGAGTTCTTCGCC
CACCCCAACTTGTTTATTGCAGCTTATAATGGTTACAAATAAAGCAATAGCATCACAAATTTCACAAATA
AAGCATTTTTTTCACTGCATTCTAGTTGTGGTTTGTCCAAACTCATCAATGTATCTTATCATGTCTGTAT
ACCGTCGACCTCTAGCTAGAGCTTGGCGTAATCATGGTCATAGCTGTTTCCTGTGTGAAATTGTTATCCG
CTCACAATTCCACACAACATACGAGCCGGAAGCATAAAGTGTAAAGCCTGGGGTGCCTAATGAGTGAGCT
AACTCACATTAATTGCGTTGCGCTCACTGCCCGCTTTCCAGTCGGGAAACCTGTCGTGCCAGCTGCATTA
ATGAATCGGCCAACGCGCGGGGAGAGGCGGTTTGCGTATTGGGCGCTCTTCCGCTTCCTCGCTCACTGAC
TCGCTGCGCTCGGTCGTTCGGCTGCGGCGAGCGGTATCAGCTCACTCAAAGGCGGTAATACGGTTATCCA
CAGAATCAGGGGATAACGCAGGAAAGAACATGTGAGCAAAAGGCCAGCAAAAGGCCAGGAACCGTAAAAA
GGCCGCGTTGCTGGCGTTTTTCCATAGGCTCCGCCCCCCTGACGAGCATCACAAAAATCGACGCTCAAGT
CAGAGGTGGCGAAACCCGACAGGACTATAAAGATACCAGGCGTTTCCCCCTGGAAGCTCCCTCGTGCGCT
CTCCTGTTCCGACCCTGCCGCTTACCGGATACCTGTCCGCCTTTCTCCCTTCGGGAAGCGTGGCGCTTTC
TCATAGCTCACGCTGTAGGTATCTCAGTTCGGTGTAGGTCGTTCGCTCCAAGCTGGGCTGTGTGCACGAA
CCCCCCGTTCAGCCCGACCGCTGCGCCTTATCCGGTAACTATCGTCTTGAGTCCAACCCGGTAAGACACG
ACTTATCGCCACTGGCAGCAGCCACTGGTAACAGGATTAGCAGAGCGAGGTATGTAGGCGGTGCTACAGA
GTTCTTGAAGTGGTGGCCTAACTACGGCTACACTAGAAGAACAGTATTTGGTATCTGCGCTCTGCTGAAG
CCAGTTACCTTCGGAAAAAGAGTTGGTAGCTCTTGATCCGGCAAACAAACCACCGCTGGTAGCGGTGGTT
TTTTTGTTTGCAAGCAGCAGATTACGCGCAGAAAAAAAGGATCTCAAGAAGATCCTTTGATCTTTTCTAC
GGGGTCTGACGCTCAGTGGAACGAAAACTCACGTTAAGGGATTTTGGTCATGAGATTATCAAAAAGGATC
TTCACCTAGATCCTTTTAAATTAAAAATGAAGTTTTAAATCAATCTAAAGTATATATGAGTAAACTTGGT
CTGACAGTTACCAATGCTTAATCAGTGAGGCACCTATCTCAGCGATCTGTCTATTTCGTTCATCCATAGT
TGCCTGACTCCCCGTCGTGTAGATAACTACGATACGGGAGGGCTTACCATCTGGCCCCAGTGCTGCAATG
ATACCGCGAGACCCACGCTCACCGGCTCCAGATTTATCAGCAATAAACCAGCCAGCCGGAAGGGCCGAGC
GCAGAAGTGGTCCTGCAACTTTATCCGCCTCCATCCAGTCTATTAATTGTTGCCGGGAAGCTAGAGTAAG
TAGTTCGCCAGTTAATAGTTTGCGCAACGTTGTTGCCATTGCTACAGGCATCGTGGTGTCACGCTCGTCG
TTTGGTATGGCTTCATTCAGCTCCGGTTCCCAACGATCAAGGCGAGTTACATGATCCCCCATGTTGTGCA
AAAAAGCGGTTAGCTCCTTCGGTCCTCCGATCGTTGTCAGAAGTAAGTTGGCCGCAGTGTTATCACTCAT
GGTTATGGCAGCACTGCATAATTCTCTTACTGTCATGCCATCCGTAAGATGCTTTTCTGTGACTGGTGAG
TACTCAACCAAGTCATTCTGAGAATAGTGTATGCGGCGACCGAGTTGCTCTTGCCCGGCGTCAATACGGG
ATAATACCGCGCCACATAGCAGAACTTTAAAAGTGCTCATCATTGGAAAACGTTCTTCGGGGCGAAAACT
CTCAAGGATCTTACCGCTGTTGAGATCCAGTTCGATGTAACCCACTCGTGCACCCAACTGATCTTCAGCA
TCTTTTACTTTCACCAGCGTTTCTGGGTGAGCAAAAACAGGAAGGCAAAATGCCGCAAAAAAGGGAATAA
GGGCGACACGGAAATGTTGAATACTCATACTCTTCCTTTTTCAATATTATTGAAGCATTTATCAGGGTTA
TTGTCTCATGAGCGGATACATATTTGAATGTATTTAGAAAAATAAACAAATAGGGGTTCCGCGCACATTT
CCCCGAAAAGTGCCACCTGACGTC
